Addgene plasmid #182031: pRIV-Gal4DBD:2xnMagHigh1
Purpose: Donor plasmid for conversion of KO attP Drosophila lines into ShineGal4 drivers
Depositing lab: Jean-Paul Vincent. Depositing organization: Francis Crick Institute. Publication: Rapid and robust optogenetic control of gene expression in Drosophila. di Pietro F, Herszterg S, Huang A, Bosveld F, Alexandre C, Sancere L, Pelletier S, Joudat A, Kapoor V, Vincent JP, Bellaiche Y. Dev Cell. 2021 Dec 20;56(24):3393-3404.e7. doi: 10.1016/j.devcel.2021.11.016. Epub 2021 Dec 7. PubMed 34879263.
Backbone
  Vector backbone: RIV vector
  Vector type: Insect Expression ; donor plasmid
Growth in bacteria
  Bacterial resistance: Ampicillin, 100 μg/mL
  Growth temperature: 37°C
  Growth strain: DH5alpha
  Copy number: High Copy
Gene/Insert
  Gene/Insert name: Gal4DBD2xHighMag1-p103'UTR
  Insert size (bp): 2126
Resource information
  A portion of this plasmid was derived from a plasmid made by: Moritoshi Sato lab (fungal photoreceptor gene from https://pubmed.ncbi.nlm.nih.gov/25708714/).
Terms and licenses: Academic/Nonprofit Terms; Industry Terms: Not Available to Industry
How to cite: pRIV-Gal4DBD:2xnMagHigh1 was a gift from Jean-Paul Vincent (Addgene plasmid # 182031 ; http://n2t.net/addgene:182031 ; RRID:Addgene_182031)
