[The description below was written by a language model from this plasmid's Addgene catalogue record and pLannotate feature annotations shown in this document.]
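Description:
pRIV-Gal4DBD:2xnMagHigh1 is a 6,974 nt Drosophila donor plasmid built on the RIV (reintegration vector) backbone. It is designed to convert knock-out fly lines carrying an attP landing site into drivers for the light-controlled ShineGal4 system. It is propagated in E. coli as a high-copy plasmid through a ColE1/pUC-type origin, with ampicillin selection from the AmpR (β-lactamase) gene and its own promoter. Remnants of lac, rop and bom sequences are left over from the cloning backbone.

The payload begins with a minimal φC31 attB site, which allows φC31 integrase to recombine the plasmid into a genomic attP site left at a targeted locus. Immediately downstream lies the insert, recorded as about 2.1 kb. It comprises the yeast GAL4 DNA-binding domain (annotated as a GAL4 fragment), two copies of nMagHigh1 and a p10 3'UTR. nMagHigh1 is one partner of the "Magnet" photodimeriser pair, derived from a fungal photoreceptor. The Magnet repeats are not annotated in the feature table, and the baculoviral region labelled as a P74 fragment probably corresponds to the AcMNPV-derived p10 3' region.

No promoter is annotated upstream of the fusion, consistent with expression relying on regulatory sequences at the integration locus, although the record does not say this explicitly. The fusion would presumably reconstitute Gal4 activity under light with a complementary Magnet-tagged activation domain supplied separately, which is also not described in the record.

Downstream are a loxP site and an mCherry marker cassette containing a partial hsp70 promoter and SV40 intron/poly(A) sequences, which presumably serves to identify integrants. Only one loxP site is annotated, so any Cre-mediated marker removal would need a second site elsewhere, such as in the landing locus. P element 5' and 3' ends flank the whole region.
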