Features (pLannotate 1.2.2; 20 found; start..end, strand, type, name):
    137..236     +  misc_feature   bom (fragment): basis of mobility region from pBR322
    242..396     -  CDS            lacZα (fragment): LacZα fragment of β-galactosidase; lacZ fragment
    460..692     -  misc_feature   P element 3' end: P element 3' end
    726..759     +  protein_bind   attB: minimal attB site for the φC31 integrase (Groth et al., 2000) phage φC31 integrase
    800..1240    +  CDS            GAL4 (fragment): GAL4_YEAST - Experimental evidence at protein level: Swiss-Prot protein existence level 1. This protein is a positive regulator for the gene expression of the galactose-induced genes such as GAL1, GAL2, GAL7, GAL10, and MEL1 which code for the enzymes used to convert galactose to glucose. It recognizes a 17 base pair sequence in (5'-CGGRNNRCYNYNCNCCG-3') the upstream activating sequence (UAS-G) of these genes. From Saccharomyces cerevisiae (strain ATCC 204508 / S288c) (Baker's yeast).
   2274..2876    -  CDS            P74 (fragment): PIF0_NPVAC - Experimental evidence at protein level: Swiss-Prot protein existence level 1. Plays an essential role for oral infectivity of occlusion- derived virus (ODV) and functions also in host midgut attachment and fusion by binding to a specific host receptor. From Autographa californica nuclear polyhedrosis virus (AcMNPV).
   2965..2998    -  protein_bind   loxP: Cre-mediated recombination occurs in the 8-bp core sequence (GCATACAT). Cre recombinase
   3053..3175    +  promoter       hsp70 promoter (fragment): Drosophila melanogaster hsp70Bb promoter
   3181..3888    +  CDS            mCherry: mCherry is a basic (constitutively fluorescent) red fluorescent protein published in 2004, derived from Discosoma sp.. It is reported to be a very rapidly-maturing monomer with low acid sensitivity.
   3904..3988    +  CDS            large T antigen (fragment): large T antigen from SV40 (simian virus 40)
   4011..4132    +  polyA_signal   SV40 poly(A) signal: SV40 polyadenylation signal
   4149..4734    -  misc_feature   P element 5' end: No description available
   4777..4793    -  protein_bind   lac operator: The lac repressor binds to the lac operator to inhibit transcription in E. coli. This inhibition can be relieved by adding lactose or isopropyl-β-D-thiogalactopyranoside (IPTG). lac repressor encoded by lacI
   4801..4831    -  promoter       lac promoter: promoter for the E. coli lac operon
   4846..4867    -  protein_bind   CAP binding site: CAP binding activates transcription in the presence of cAMP. E. coli catabolite activator protein
   4880..4972    -  CDS            lacI (fragment): lac repressor; lacI; The lac repressor binds to the lac operator to inhibit transcription in E. coli. This inhibition can be relieved by adding lactose or isopropyl-β-D-thiogalactopyranoside (IPTG).
   5155..5743    -  rep_origin     ori: high-copy-number ColE1/pMB1/pBR322/pUC origin of replication
   5914..6774    -  CDS            AmpR: β-lactamase; bla; confers resistance to ampicillin, carbenicillin, and related antibiotics
   6775..6879    -  promoter       AmpR promoter: bla
   6974..35      +  CDS            rop (fragment) (across the origin): Rop protein, which maintains plasmids at low copy number; rop
>Addgene plasmid #182031 | pRIV-Gal4DBD:2xnMagHigh1 | addgene full sequence | sequence record 357481 | Addgene NGS Result
TCGCGCGTTTCGGTGATGACGGTGAAAACCTCTGACACATGCAGCTCCCGGAGACGGTCACAGCTTGTCT
GTAAGCGGATGCCGGGAGCAGACAAGCCCGTCAGGGCGCGTCAGCGGGTGTTGGCGGGTGTCGGGGCTGG
CTTAACTATGCGGCATCAGAGCAGATTGTACTGAGAGTGCACCATATGCGGTGTGAAATACCGCACAGAT
GCGTAAGGAGAAAATACCGCATCAGGCGCCATTCGCCATTCAGGCTGCGCAACTGTTGGGAAGGGCGATC
GGTGCGGGCCTCTTCGCTATTACGCCAGCTGGCGAAAGGGGGATGTGCTGCAAGGCGATTAAGTTGGGTA
ACGCCAGGGTTTTCCCAGTCACGACGTTGTAAAACGACGGCCAGTGTCGACCGAAGTCTTAGAGCCAGAT
ATGCGAGCACCCGGAAGCTCACGATGAGAATGGCCAGACCATGATGAAATAACATAAGGTGGTCCCGTCG
GCAAGAGACATCCACTTAACGTATGCTTGCAATAAGTGCGAGTGAAAGGAATAGTATTCTGAGTGTCGTA
TTGAGTCTGAGTGAGACAGCGATATGATTGTTGATTAACCCTTAGCATGTCCGTGGGGTTTGAATTAACT
CATAATATTAATTAGACGAAATTATTTTTAAAGTTTTATTTTTAATAATTTGCGAGTACGCAAAGCTATG
CATGTAATGAATTGCCGCGGTGCGGGTGCCAGGGCGTGCCCTTGGGCTCCCCGGGCGCGTACTCCCGTAC
GACGAATTCTCCGGAGCGGCCGCTCTAGAATGAAACTGTTGAGTTCCATAGAGCAGGCATGCGATATCTG
CCGTTTGAAAAAACTGAAATGTTCGAAGGAGAAACCAAAGTGTGCGAAATGTCTCAAGAACAACTGGGAA
TGCCGATACTCGCCGAAAACGAAACGATCGCCGCTGACGCGGGCTCATCTCACAGAGGTGGAATCGCGTC
TCGAACGATTGGAGCAACTCTTTCTGTTGATCTTTCCGAGGGAAGACCTGGACATGATTCTGAAGATGGA
TAGCTTGCAGGATATAAAGGCGCTCCTCACCGGCCTCTTTGTGCAGGATAATGTAAACAAAGATGCTGTA
ACAGATCGCCTGGCCTCCGTGGAGACTGACATGCCGTTGACGTTGAGGCAGCATCGCATATCCGCGACTT
CGAGTTCGGAGGAATCCAGTAACAAAGGTCAACGACAGCTCACTGTTTCGGGAGGCGGAGGCTCCGGTGG
TGGTGGAAGTGGCGGTGGCGGATCCCATACCCTGTACGCGCCCGGAGGTTATGACATTATGGGTTATCTC
GATCAGATCGGAAACCGTCCCAATCCGCAGGTTGAGCTGGGACCAGTGGATACGTCCTGTGCTTTGATTC
TCTGTGATCTGAAACAGAAAGATACCCCTATTGTTTATGCAAGTGAGGCCTTTCTGTATATGACCGGTTA
CTCCAACGCGGAGGTGTTGGGCCGGAATTGTCGTTTTCTGCAGTCGCCAGACGGAATGGTCAAACCTAAA
TCCACACGCAAGTATGTGGACAGCAATACTATAAATACGATTCGAAAGGCAATAGACCGCAACGCTGAAG
TCCAGGTGGAGGTCGTTAATTTCAAGAAGAATGGACAAAGGTTCGTCAACTTCTTGACGATCATCCCGGT
CCGTGACGAGACAGGTGAGTATCGATATAGTATGGGCTTTCAATGCGAAACGGAAGGTGGAGGTGGCAGT
GGAGGAGGAGGAAGCGGTGGCGGTGGCAGTCATACCTTGTATGCACCAGGCGGTTACGACATAATGGGCT
ATTTGGACCAAATCGGAAACAGGCCGAACCCCCAAGTCGAGCTCGGACCAGTAGATACAAGCTGCGCGCT
CATCTTGTGTGATTTGAAACAAAAGGATACCCCTATAGTGTATGCCAGCGAAGCATTCCTCTACATGACA
GGCTACAGCAACGCAGAAGTTCTGGGAAGGAACTGTCGATTTCTCCAGTCGCCAGACGGCATGGTCAAAC
CGAAATCGACTCGGAAGTATGTAGATAGTAATACAATCAACACGATACGTAAAGCCATTGACAGGAATGC
GGAAGTACAAGTTGAGGTTGTTAATTTTAAGAAAAATGGCCAGAGGTTTGTTAACTTTCTCACAATAATA
CCTGTGAGGGACGAAACCGGCGAGTACAGGTACAGCATGGGATTCCAATGTGAGACGGAATAATCTAGAA
GGCCTGGCGCGCCGCTAGCATGAATCGTTTTTAAAATAACAAATCAATTGTTTTATAATATTCGTACGAT
TCTTTGATTATGTAATAAAATGTGATCATTAGGAAGATTACGAAAAATATAAAAAATATGAGTTCTGTGT
GTATAACAAATGCTGTAAACGCCACAATTGTGTTTGTTGCAAATAAACCCATGATTATTTGATTAAAATT
GTTGTTTTCTTTGTTCATAGACAATAGTGTGTTTTGCCTAAACGTGTACTGCATAAACTCCATGCGAGTG
TATAGCGAGCTAGTGGCTAACGCTTGCCCCACCAAAGTAGATTCGTCAAAATCCTCAATTTCATCACCCT
CCTCCAAGTTTAACATTTGGCCGTCGGAATTAACTTCTAAAGATGCCACATAATCTAATAAATGAAATAG
AGATTCAAACGTGGCGTCATCGTCCGTTTCGACCATTTCCGAAAAGAACTCGGGCATAAACTCTATGATT
TCTCTGGACGTGGTGTTGTCGAAACTCTCAAAGTACGCAGTCAGGAACGTGCGCGACATGTCGTCGGGAA
ACTCGCGCGGAAACATGTTGTTGTAACCGAACGGGTCCCATAGCGCCAAAACCAAATCTGCCAGCGTCAA
TAGAATGGCACGATGCCGACAATGGAGCTGGCTTGGATAGCGATTCGAGTTAACGGATCCACTAGTGCTC
GAGTGGCGCGCCGGTACCACCGGTATAACTTCGTATAATGTATGCTATACGAAGTTATGCCCGGATCTAA
TTCAATTAGAGACTAATTCAATTAGAGCTAATTCAATTAGCGCCGGAGTATAAATAGAGGCGCTTCGTCT
ACGGAGCGACAATTCAATTCAAACAAGCAAAGTGAACACGTCGCTAAGCGAAAGCTAAGCAAATAAACAA
GCGCAGCTGAACAAGCTAAACAATCGGCCCATGGTGAGCAAGGGCGAGGAGGATAACATGGCCATCATCA
AGGAGTTCATGCGCTTCAAGGTGCACATGGAGGGCTCCGTGAACGGCCACGAGTTCGAGATCGAGGGCGA
GGGCGAGGGCCGCCCCTACGAGGGCACCCAGACCGCCAAGCTGAAGGTGACCAAGGGTGGCCCCCTGCCC
TTCGCCTGGGACATCCTGTCCCCTCAGTTCATGTACGGCTCCAAGGCCTACGTGAAGCACCCCGCCGACA
TCCCCGACTACTTGAAGCTGTCCTTCCCCGAGGGCTTCAAGTGGGAGCGCGTGATGAACTTCGAGGACGG
CGGCGTGGTGACCGTGACCCAGGACTCCTCCCTGCAGGACGGCGAGTTCATCTACAAGGTGAAGCTGCGC
GGCACCAACTTCCCCTCCGACGGCCCCGTAATGCAGAAGAAGACCATGGGCTGGGAGGCCTCCTCCGAGC
GGATGTACCCCGAGGACGGCGCCCTGAAGGGCGAGATCAAGCAGAGGCTGAAGCTGAAGGACGGCGGCCA
CTACGACGCTGAGGTCAAGACCACCTACAAGGCCAAGAAGCCCGTGCAGCTGCCCGGCGCCTACAACGTC
AACATCAAGTTGGACATCACCTCCCACAACGAGGACTACACCATCGTGGAACAGTACGAACGCGCCGAGG
GCCGCCACTCCACCGGCGGCATGGACGAGCTGTACAAGTAAGCGCCGCGACTCTGATCATAATCAGCCAT
ACCACATTTGTAGAGGTTTTACTTGCTTTAAAAAACCTCCCACACCTCCCCCTGAACCTGAAACATAAAA
TGAATGCAATTGTTGTTGTTAACTTGTTTATTGCAGCTTATAATGGTTACAAATAAAGCAATAGCATCAC
AAATTTCACAAATAAAGCATTTTTTTCACTGCATTCTAGTTGTGGTTTGTCCAAACTCATCAATGTATCT
TAGCTGGATCCTAATTCGGCTGCTGCTCTAAACGACGCATTTCGTACTCCAAAGTACGAATTTTTTCCCT
CAAGCTCTTATTTTCATTAAACAATGAACAGGACCTAACGCACAGTCACGTTATTGTTTACATAAATGAT
TTTTTTTACTATTCAAACTTACTCTGTTTGTGTACTCCCACTGGTATAGCCTTCTTTTATCTTTTCTGGT
TCAGGCTCTATCACTTTACTAGGTACGGCATCTGCGTTGAGTCGCCTCCTTTTAAATGTCTGACCTTTTG
CAGGTGCAGCCTTCCACTGCGAATCATTAAAGTGGGTATCACAAATTTGGGAGTTTTCACCAAGGCTGCA
CCCAAGGCTCTGCTCCCACAATTTTCTCTTAATAGCACACTTCGGCACGTGAATTAATTTTACTCCAGTC
ACAGCTTTGCAGCAAAATTTGCAATATTTCATTTTTTTTTATTCCACGTAAGGGTTAATGTTTTCAAAAA
AAAATTCGTCCGCACACAACCTTTCCTCTCAACAAGCAAACGTGCACTGAATTTAAGTGTATACTTCGGT
AAGCTTCGGCTTTCGACGGGACCACCTTATGTTATTTCATCATGACGCGTGGCGTAATCATGGTCATAGC
TGTTTCCTGTGTGAAATTGTTATCCGCTCACAATTCCACACAACATACGAGCCGGAAGCATAAAGTGTAA
AGCCTGGGGTGCCTAATGAGTGAGCTAACTCACATTAATTGCGTTGCGCTCACTGCCCGCTTTCCAGTCG
GGAAACCTGTCGTGCCAGCTGCATTAATGAATCGGCCAACGCGCGGGGAGAGGCGGTTTGCGTATTGGGC
GCTCTTCCGCTTCCTCGCTCACTGACTCGCTGCGCTCGGTCGTTCGGCTGCGGCGAGCGGTATCAGCTCA
CTCAAAGGCGGTAATACGGTTATCCACAGAATCAGGGGATAACGCAGGAAAGAACATGTGAGCAAAAGGC
CAGCAAAAGGCCAGGAACCGTAAAAAGGCCGCGTTGCTGGCGTTTTTCCATAGGCTCCGCCCCCCTGACG
AGCATCACAAAAATCGACGCTCAAGTCAGAGGTGGCGAAACCCGACAGGACTATAAAGATACCAGGCGTT
TCCCCCTGGAAGCTCCCTCGTGCGCTCTCCTGTTCCGACCCTGCCGCTTACCGGATACCTGTCCGCCTTT
CTCCCTTCGGGAAGCGTGGCGCTTTCTCATAGCTCACGCTGTAGGTATCTCAGTTCGGTGTAGGTCGTTC
GCTCCAAGCTGGGCTGTGTGCACGAACCCCCCGTTCAGCCCGACCGCTGCGCCTTATCCGGTAACTATCG
TCTTGAGTCCAACCCGGTAAGACACGACTTATCGCCACTGGCAGCAGCCACTGGTAACAGGATTAGCAGA
GCGAGGTATGTAGGCGGTGCTACAGAGTTCTTGAAGTGGTGGCCTAACTACGGCTACACTAGAAGAACAG
TATTTGGTATCTGCGCTCTGCTGAAGCCAGTTACCTTCGGAAAAAGAGTTGGTAGCTCTTGATCCGGCAA
ACAAACCACCGCTGGTAGCGGTGGTTTTTTTGTTTGCAAGCAGCAGATTACGCGCAGAAAAAAAGGATCT
CAAGAAGATCCTTTGATCTTTTCTACGGGGTCTGACGCTCAGTGGAACGAAAACTCACGTTAAGGGATTT
TGGTCATGAGATTATCAAAAAGGATCTTCACCTAGATCCTTTTAAATTAAAAATGAAGTTTTAAATCAAT
CTAAAGTATATATGAGTAAACTTGGTCTGACAGTTACCAATGCTTAATCAGTGAGGCACCTATCTCAGCG
ATCTGTCTATTTCGTTCATCCATAGTTGCCTGACTCCCCGTCGTGTAGATAACTACGATACGGGAGGGCT
TACCATCTGGCCCCAGTGCTGCAATGATACCGCGAGACCCACGCTCACCGGCTCCAGATTTATCAGCAAT
AAACCAGCCAGCCGGAAGGGCCGAGCGCAGAAGTGGTCCTGCAACTTTATCCGCCTCCATCCAGTCTATT
AATTGTTGCCGGGAAGCTAGAGTAAGTAGTTCGCCAGTTAATAGTTTGCGCAACGTTGTTGCCATTGCTA
CAGGCATCGTGGTGTCACGCTCGTCGTTTGGTATGGCTTCATTCAGCTCCGGTTCCCAACGATCAAGGCG
AGTTACATGATCCCCCATGTTGTGCAAAAAAGCGGTTAGCTCCTTCGGTCCTCCGATCGTTGTCAGAAGT
AAGTTGGCCGCAGTGTTATCACTCATGGTTATGGCAGCACTGCATAATTCTCTTACTGTCATGCCATCCG
TAAGATGCTTTTCTGTGACTGGTGAGTACTCAACCAAGTCATTCTGAGAATAGTGTATGCGGCGACCGAG
TTGCTCTTGCCCGGCGTCAATACGGGATAATACCGCGCCACATAGCAGAACTTTAAAAGTGCTCATCATT
GGAAAACGTTCTTCGGGGCGAAAACTCTCAAGGATCTTACCGCTGTTGAGATCCAGTTCGATGTAACCCA
CTCGTGCACCCAACTGATCTTCAGCATCTTTTACTTTCACCAGCGTTTCTGGGTGAGCAAAAACAGGAAG
GCAAAATGCCGCAAAAAAGGGAATAAGGGCGACACGGAAATGTTGAATACTCATACTCTTCCTTTTTCAA
TATTATTGAAGCATTTATCAGGGTTATTGTCTCATGAGCGGATACATATTTGAATGTATTTAGAAAAATA
AACAAATAGGGGTTCCGCGCACATTTCCCCGAAAAGTGCCACCTGACGTCTAAGAAACCATTATTATCAT
GACATTAACCTATAAAAATAGGCGTATCACGAGGCCCTTTCGTC
